>Addgene plasmid #163782 | pRRL-MND-hCard11 K69R-T2A-GFP | addgene full sequence | sequence record 323576 | Addgene NGS Result
AGCTCGTTTAGTGAACCGTCAGATCGCCTGGAGACGCCATCCACGCTGTTTTGACTTCCATAGAAGGATC
TCGACGCCGCCACCATGCCAGGAGGAGGGCCAGAGATGGATGACTACATGGAGACGCTGAAGGATGAAGA
GGACGCCTTGTGGGAGAATGTGGAGTGTAACCGGCACATGCTCAGCCGCTATATCAACCCTGCCAAGCTC
ACGCCCTACCTGCGTCAGTGTAAGGTCATTGATGAGCAGGATGAAGATGAAGTGCTTAATGCCCCTATGC
TGCCATCCAGGATCAACCGAGCAGGCCGGCTGTTGGACATTCTACATACCAAGGGGCAAAGGGGCTATGT
GGTCTTCTTGGAGAGCCTAGAATTTTATTACCCAGAACTGTACAAACTGGTGACTGGGAAAGAGCCCACT
CGGAGATTCTCCACCATTGTGGTGGAGGAAGGCCACGAGGGCCTCACGCACTTCCTGATGAACGAGGTCA
TCAAGCTGCAGCAGCAGATGAAGGCCAAGGACCTGCAACGCTGCGAGCTGCTGGCCAGGTTGCGGCAGCT
GGAGGATGAGAAGAAGCAGATGACGCTGACGCGCGTGGAGCTGCTAACCTTCCAGGAGCGGTACTACAAG
ATGAAGGAAGAGCGGGACAGCTACAATGACGAGCTGGTCAAGGTGAAGGACGACAACTACAACTTAGCCA
TGCGCTACGCACAGCTCAGTGAGGAGAAGAACATGGCGGTCATGAGGAGCCGAGACCTCCAACTCGAGAT
CGATCAGCTAAAGCACCGGTTGAATAAGATGGAGGAGGAATGTAAGCTGGAGAGAAATCAGTCTCTAAAA
CTGAAGAATGACATTGAAAATCGGCCCAAGAAGGAGCAGGTTCTGGAACTGGAGCGGGAGAATGAAATGC
TGAAGACCAAAAACCAGGAGCTGCAGTCCATCATCCAGGCCGGGAAGCGCAGCCTGCCAGACTCAGACAA
GGCCATCCTGGACATATTGGAACACGACCGCAAGGAGGCCCTGGAGGACAGGCAGGAGCTGGTCAACAGG
ATCTACAACCTGCAGGAGGAGGCCCGCCAGGCAGAGGAGCTGCGAGACAAGTACCTGGAGGAGAAGGAGG
ACCTGGAGCTCAAGTGCTCGACCCTGGGAAAGGACTGTGAAATGTACAAGCACCGCATGAACACGGTCAT
GCTGCAGCTGGAGGAGGTGGAGCGGGAGCGGGACCAGGCCTTCCACTCCCGAGATGAAGCTCAGACACAG
TACTCGCAGTGCTTAATCGAAAAGGACAAGTACAGGAAGCAGATCCGCGAGCTGGAGGAGAAGAACGATG
AGATGAGGATCGAGATGGTGCGGCGGGAGGCCTGCATCGTCAACCTGGAGAGCAAGCTGCGGCGCCTCTC
CAAGGACAGCAACAACCTGGACCAGAGTCTGCCCAGGAACCTGCCAGTAACCATCATCTCTCAGGACTTT
GGGGATGCCAGCCCCAGGACCAATGGTCAAGAAGCTGACGATTCTTCCACCTCGGAGGAGTCACCTGAAG
ACAGCAAGTACTTCCTGCCCTACCATCCGCCCCAGCGCAGGATGAACCTGAAGGGCATCCAGCTGCAGAG
AGCCAAATCCCCCATCAGCCTGAAGCGAACATCAGATTTTCAAGCCAAGGGGCACGAGGAAGAAGGCACG
GATGCCAGCCCTAGCTCCTGCGGATCTCTGCCCATCACCAACTCCTTCACCAAGATGCAGCCCCCCCGGA
GCCGCAGCAGCATCATGTCAATCACCGCCGAGCCCCCGGGAAACGACTCCATCGTCAGACGCTACAAGGA
GGACGCGCCCCATCGCAGCACAGTCGAAGAAGACAATGACAGCGGCGGGTTTGACGCCTTAGATCTGGAT
GATGACAGTCACGAACGCTACTCCTTCGGACCCTCCTCCATCCACTCCTCCTCCTCCTCCCACCAATCCG
AGGGCCTGGATGCCTACGACCTGGAGCAGGTCAACCTCATGTTCAGGAAGTTCTCTCTGGAAAGACCCTT
CCGGCCTTCGGTCACCTCTGTGGGGCACGTGCGGGGCCCAGGGCCCTCGGTGCAGCACACGACGCTGAAT
GGCGACAGCCTCACCTCCCAGCTCACCCTGCTGGGGGGCAACGCGCGAGGGAGCTTCGTGCACTCGGTCA
AGCCTGGCTCTCTGGCCGAGAAAGCCGGCCTCCGTGAGGGCCACCAGCTGCTGCTGCTAGAAGGCTGCAT
CCGAGGCGAGAGGCAGAGTGTCCCGTTGGACACATGCACCAAAGAGGAAGCCCACTGGACCATCCAGAGG
TGCAGCGGCCCCGTCACGCTGCACTACAAGGTCAACCACGAAGGGTACCGGAAGCTGGTGAAGGACATGG
AGGACGGCCTGATCACATCGGGGGACTCGTTCTACATCCGGCTGAACCTGAACATCTCCAGCCAGCTGGA
CGCCTGCACCATGTCCCTGAAGTGTGACGATGTTGTGCACGTCCGTGACACCATGTACCAGGACAGGCAC
GAGTGGCTGTGCGCGCGGGTCGACCCTTTCACAGACCATGACCTGGATATGGGCACCATACCCAGCTACA
GCCGAGCCCAGCAGCTCCTCCTGGTGAAACTGCAGCGCCTGATGCACCGAGGCAGCCGGGAGGAGGTAGA
CGGCACCCACCACACCCTGCGGGCACTCCGGAACACCCTGCAGCCAGAAGAAGCGCTTTCAACAAGCGAC
CCCCGGGTCAGCCCCCGTCTCTCGCGAGCAAGCTTCCTTTTTGGCCAGCTCCTTCAGTTCGTCAGCAGGT
CCGAGAACAAGTATAAGCGGATGAACAGCAACGAGCGGGTCCGCATCATCTCGGGGAGTCCGCTAGGGAG
CCTGGCCCGGTCCTCGCTGGACGCCACCAAGCTCTTGACTGAGAAGCAGGAAGAGCTGGACCCTGAGAGC
GAGCTGGGCAAGAACCTCAGCCTCATCCCCTACAGCCTGGTACGCGCCTTCTACTGCGAGCGCCGCCGGC
CCGTGCTCTTCACACCCACCGTGCTGGCCAAGACGCTGGTGCAGAGGCTGCTCAACTCGGGAGGTGCCAT
GGAGTTCACCATCTGCAAGTCAGATATCGTCACAAGAGATGAGTTCCTCAGAAGGCAGAAGACGGAGACC
ATCATCTACTCCCGAGAGAAGAACCCCAACGCGTTCGAATGCATCGCCCCTGCCAACATTGAAGCTGTGG
CCGCCAAGAACAAGCACTGCCTGCTGGAGGCTGGGATCGGCTGCACAAGAGACTTGATCAAGTCCAACAT
CTACCCCATCGTGCTCTTCATCCGGGTGTGTGAGAAGAACATCAAGAGGTTCAGAAAGCTGCTGCCCCGA
CCTGAGACGGAGGAGGAGTTCCTGCGCGTGTGCCGGCTGAAGGAGAAGGAGCTGGAGGCCCTGCCGTGCC
TGTACGCCACGGTGGAACCTGACATGTGGGGCAGCGTAGAGGAGCTGCTCCGCGTTGTCAAGGACAAGAT
CGGCGAGGAGCAGCGCAAGACCATCTGGGTGGACGAGGACCAGCTGGGATCCGGTGAGGGCAGAGGAAGT
CTTCTAACATGCGGTGACGTGGAGGAGAATCCGGGCCCCATGGTGAGCAAGGGCGAGGAGCTGTTCACCG
GGGTGGTGCCCATCCTGGTCGAGCTGGACGGCGACGTAAACGGCCACAAGTTCAGCGTGTCCGGCGAGGG
CGAGGGCGATGCCACCTACGGCAAGCTGACCCTGAAGTTCATCTGCACCACCGGCAAGCTGCCCGTGCCC
TGGCCCACCCTCGTGACCACCCTGACCTACGGCGTGCAGTGCTTCAGCCGCTACCCCGACCACATGAAGC
AGCACGACTTCTTCAAGTCCGCCATGCCCGAAGGCTACGTCCAGGAGCGCACCATCTTCTTCAAGGACGA
CGGCAACTACAAGACCCGCGCCGAGGTGAAGTTCGAGGGCGACACCCTGGTGAACCGCATCGAGCTGAAG
GGCATCGACTTCAAGGAGGACGGCAACATCCTGGGGCACAAGCTGGAGTACAACTACAACAGCCACAACG
TCTATATCATGGCCGACAAGCAGAAGAACGGCATCAAGGTGAACTTCAAGATCCGCCACAACATCGAGGA
CGGCAGCGTGCAGCTCGCCGACCACTACCAGCAGAACACCCCCATCGGCGACGGCCCCGTGCTGCTGCCC
GACAACCACTACCTGAGCACCCAGTCCGCCCTGAGCAAAGACCCCAACGAGAAGCGCGATCACATGGTCC
TGCTGGAGTTCGTGACCGCCGCCGGGATCACTCTCGGCATGGACGAGCTGTACAAGTGAATCTAGAGTCG
ACAATCAACCTCTGGATTACAAAATTTGTGAAAGATTGACTGGTATTCTTAACTATGTTGCTCCTTTTAC
GCTATGTGGATACGCTGCTTTAATGCCTTTGTATCATGCTATTGCTTCCCGTATGGCTTTCATTTTCTCC
TCCTTGTATAAATCCTGGTTGCTGTCTCTTTATGAGGAGTTGTGGCCCGTTGTCAGGCAACGTGGCGTGG
TGTGCACTGTGTTTGCTGACGCAACCCCCACTGGTTGGGGCATTGCCACCACCTGTCAGCTCCTTTCCGG
GACTTTCGCTTTCCCCCTCCCTATTGCCACGGCGGAACTCATCGCCGCCTGCCTTGCCCGCTGCTGGACA
GGGGCTCGGCTGTTGGGCACTGACAATTCCGTGGTGTTGTCGGGGAAGCTGACGTCCTTTCCATGGCTGC
TCGCCTGTGTTGCCACCTGGATTCTGCGCGGGACGTCCTTCTGCTACGTCCCTTCGGCCCTCAATCCAGC
GGACCTTCCTTCCCGCGGCCTGCTGCCGGCTCTGCGGCCTCTTCCGCGTCTTCGCCTTCGCCCTCAGACG
AGTCGGATCTCCCTTTGGGCCGCCTCCCCGCCTGGAATTCGAGCTCGGTACCTTTAAGACCAATGACTTA
CAAGGCAGCTGTAGATCTTAGCCACTTTTTAAAAGAAAAGGGGGGACTGGAAGGGCTAATTCACTCCCAA
CGAAGACAAGATCTGCTTTTTGCTTGTACTGGGTCTCTCTGGTTAGACCAGATCTGAGCCTGGGAGCTCT
CTGGCTAACTAGGGAACCCACTGCTTAAGCCTCAATAAAGCTTGCCTTGAGTGCTTCAAGTAGTGTGTGC
CCGTCTGTTGTGTGACTCTGGTAACTAGAGATCCCTCAGACCCTTTTAGTCAGTGTGGAAAATCTCTAGC
AGTAGTAGTTCATGTCATCTTATTATTCAGTATTTATAACTTGCAAAGAAATGAATATCAGAGAGTGAGA
GGAACTTGTTTATTGCAGCTTATAATGGTTACAAATAAAGCAATAGCATCACAAATTTCACAAATAAAGC
ATTTTTTTCACTGCATTCTAGTTGTGGTTTGTCCAAACTCATCAATGTATCTTATCATGTCTGGCTCTAG
CTATCCCGCCCCTAACTCCGCCCATCCCGCCCCTAACTCCGCCCAGTTCCGCCCATTCTCCGCCCCATGG
CTGACTAATTTTTTTTATTTATGCAGAGGCCGAGGCCGCCTCGGCCTCTGAGCTATTCCAGAAGTAGTGA
GGAGGCTTTTTTGGAGGCCTAGGGACGTACCCAATTCGCCCTATAGTGAGTCGTATTACGCGCGCTCACT
GGCCGTCGTTTTACAACGTCGTGACTGGGAAAACCCTGGCGTTACCCAACTTAATCGCCTTGCAGCACAT
CCCCCTTTCGCCAGCTGGCGTAATAGCGAAGAGGCCCGCACCGATCGCCCTTCCCAACAGTTGCGCAGCC
TGAATGGCGAATGGG
[124 nt withheld, positions 5826-5949]
C
[91 nt withheld, positions 5951-6041]
A
[49 nt withheld, positions 6043-6091]
CCTTTGACGTTGGAGTCCACGTTCTTT
[37 nt withheld, positions 6119-6155]
ACCCTATCTCGGTCTATTCTTTTGATTTATAAGGGATTTTGCCGATTTCGGCCTATTGGTTAAAAAATGA
GCTGATTTAACAAAAATTTAACGCGAATTTTAACAAAATATTAACGCTTACAATTTAGGTGGCACTTTTC
GGGGAAATGTGCGCGGAACCCCTATTTGTTTATTTTTCTAAATACATTCAAATATGTATCCGCTCATGAG
ACAATAACCCTGATAAATGCTTCAATAATATTGAAAAAGGAAGAGTATGAGTATTCAACATTTCCGTGTC
GCCCTTATTCCCTTTTTTGCGGCATTTTGCCTTCCTGTTTTTGCTCACCCAGAAACGCTGGTGAAAGTAA
AAGATGCTGAAGATCAGTTGGGTGCACGAGTGGGTTACATCGAACTGGATCTCAACAGCGGTAAGATCCT
TGAGAGTTTTCGCCCCGAAGAACGTTTTCCAATGATGAGCACTTTTAAAGTTCTGCTATGTGGCGCGGTA
TTATCCCGTATTGACGCCGGGCAAGAGCAACTCGGTCGCCGCATACACTATTCTCAGAATGACTTGGTTG
AGTACTCACCAGTCACAGAAAAGCATCTTACGGATGGCATGACAGTAAGAGAATTATGCAGTGCTGCCAT
AACCATGAGTGATAACACTGCGGCCAACTTACTTCTGACAACGATCGGAGGACCGAAGGAGCTAACCGCT
TTTTTGCACAACATGGGGGATCATGTAACTCGCCTTGATCGTTGGGAACCGGAGCTGAATGAAGCCATAC
CAAACGACGAGCGTGACACCACGATGCCTGTAGCAATGGCAACAACGTTGCGCAAACTATTAACTGGCGA
ACTACTTACTCTAGCTTCCCGGCAACAATTAATAGACTGGATGGAGGCGGATAAAGTTGCAGGACCACTT
CTGCGCTCGGCCCTTCCGGCTGGCTGGTTTATTGCTGATAAATCTGGAGCCGGTGAGCGTGGGTCTCGCG
GTATCATTGCAGCACTGGGGCCAGATGGTAAGCCCTCCCGTATCGTAGTTATCTACACGACGGGGAGTCA
GGCAACTATGGATGAACGAAATAGACAGATCGCTGAGATAGGTGCCTCACTGATTAAGCATTGGTAACTG
TCAGACCAAGTTTACTCATATATACTTTAGATTGATTTAAAACTTCATTTTTAATTTAAAAGGATCTAGG
TGAAGATCCTTTTTGATAATCTCATGACCAAAATCCCTTAACGTGAGTTTTCGTTCCACTGAGCGTCAGA
CCCCGTAGAAAAGATCAAAGGATCTTCTTGAGATCCTTTTTTTCTGCGCGTAATCTGCTGCTTGCAAACA
AAAAAACCACCGCTACCAGCGGTGGTTTGTTTGCCGGATCAAGAGCTACCAACTCTTTTTCCGAAGGTAA
CTGGCTTCAGCAGAGCGCAGATACCAAATACTGTTCTTCTAGTGTAGCCGTAGTTAGGCCACCACTTCAA
GAACTCTGTAGCACCGCCTACATACCTCGCTCTGCTAATCCTGTTACCAGTGGCTGCTGCCAGTGGCGAT
AAGTCGTGTCTTACCGGGTTGGACTCAAGACGATAGTTACCGGATAAGGCGCAGCGGTCGGGCTGAACGG
GGGGTTCGTGCACACAGCCCAGCTTGGAGCGAACGACCTACACCGAACTGAGATACCTACAGCGTGAGCT
ATGAGAAAGCGCCACGCTTCCCGAAGGGAGAAAGGCGGACAGGTATCCGGTAAGCGGCAGGGTCGGAACA
GGAGAGCGCACGAGGGAGCTTCCAGGGGGAAACGCCTGGTATCTTTATAGTCCTGTCGGGTTTCGCCACC
TCTGACTTGAGCGTCGATTTTTGTGATGCTCGTCAGGGGGGCGGAGCCTATGGAAAAACGCCAGCAACGC
GGCCTTTTTACGGTTCCTGGCCTTTTGCTGGCCTTTTGCTCACATGTTCTTTCCTGCGTTATCCCCTGAT
TCTGTGGATAACCGTATTACCGCCTTTGAGTGAGCTGATACCGCTCGCCGCAGCCGAACGACCGAGCGCA
GCGAGTCAGTGAGCGAGGAAGCGGAAGAGCGCCCAATACGCAAACCGCCTCTCCCCGCGCGTTGGCCGAT
TCATTAATGCAGCTGGCACGACAGGTTTCCCGACTGGAAAGCGGGCAGTGAGCGCAACGCAATTAATGTG
AGTTAGCTCACTCATTAGGCACCCCAGGCTTTACACTTTATGCTTCCGGCTCGTATGTTGTGTGGAATTG
TGAGCGGATAACAATTTCACACAGGAAACAGCTATGACCATGATTACGCCAAGCGCGCAATTAACCCTCA
CTAAAGGGAACAAAAGCTGGAGCTGCAAGCTTAATGTAGTCTTATGCAATACTCTTGTAGTCTTGCAACA
TGGTAACGATGAGTTAGCAACATGCCTTACAAGGAGAGAAAAAGCACCGTGCATGCCGATTGGTGGAAGT
AAGGTGGTACGATCGTGCCTTATTAGGAAGGCAACAGACGGGTCTGACATGGATTGGACGAACCACTGAA
TTGCCGCATTGCAGAGATATTGTATTTAAGTGCCTAGCTCGATACATAAACGGGTCTCTCTGGTTAGACC
AGATCTGAGCCTGGGAGCTCTCTGGCTAACTAGGGAACCCACTGCTTAAGCCTCAATAAAGCTTGCCTTG
AGTGCTTCAAGTAGTGTGTGCCCGTCTGTTGTGTGACTCTGGTAACTAGAGATCCCTCAGACCCTTTTAG
TCAGTGTGGAAAATCTCTAGCAGTGGCGCCCGAACAGGGACTTGAAAGCGAAAGGGAAACCAGAGGAGCT
CTCTCGACGCAGGACTCGGCTTGCTGAAGCGCGCACGGCAAGAGGCGAGGGGCGGCGACTGGTGAGTACG
CCAAAAATTTTGACTAGCGGAGGCTAGAAGGAGAGAGATGGGTGCGAGAGCGTCAGTATTAAGCGGGGGA
GAATTAGATCGCGATGGGAAAAAATTCGGTTAAGGCCAGGGGGAAAGAAAAAATATAAATTAAAACATAT
AGTATGGGCAAGCAGGGAGCTAGAACGATTCGCAGTTAATCCTGGCCTGTTAGAAACATCAGAAGGCTGT
AGACAAATACTGGGACAGCTACAACCATCCCTTCAGACAGGATCAGAAGAACTTAGATCATTATATAATA
CAGTAGCAACCCTCTATTGTGTGCATCAAAGGATAGAGATAAAAGACACCAAGGAAGCTTTAGACAAGAT
AGAGGAAGAGCAAAACAAAAGTAAGACCACCGCACAGCAAGCGGCCCTGATCTTCAGACCTGGAGGAGGA
GATATGAGGGACAATTGGAGAAGTGAATTATATAAATATAAAGTAGTAAAAATTGAACCATTAGGAGTAG
CACCCACCAAGGCAAAGAGAAGAGTGGTGCAGAGAGAAAAAAGAGCAGTGGGAATAGGAGCTTTGTTCCT
TGGGTTCTTGGGAGCAGCAGGAAGCACTATGGGCGCAGCGTCAATGACGCTGACGGTACAGGCCAGACAA
TTATTGTCTGGTATAGTGCAGCAGCAGAACAATTTGCTGAGGGCTATTGAGGCGCAACAGCATCTGTTGC
AACTCACAGTCTGGGGCATCAAGCAGCTCCAGGCAAGAATCCTGGCTGTGGAAAGATACCTAAAGGATCA
ACAGCTCCTGGGGATTTGGGGTTGCTCTGGAAAACTCATTTGCACCACTGCTGTGCCTTGGAATGCTAGT
TGGAGTAATGAATCTCTGGAACAGATTTGGAATCACACGACCTGGATGGAGTGGGACAGAGAAATTAACA
ATTACACAAGCTTAATACACTCCTTAATTGAAGAATCGCAAAACCAGCAAGAAAAGAATGAACAAGAATT
ATTGGAATTAGATAAATGGGCAAGTTTGTGGAATTGGTTTAACATAACAAATTGGCTGTGGTATATAAAA
TTATTCATAATGATAGTAGGAGGCTTGGTAGGTTTAAGAATAGTTTTTGCTGTACTTTCTATAGTGAATA
GAGTTAGGCAGGGATATTCACCATTATCGTTTCAGACCCACCTCCCAACCCCGAGGGGACCCGACAGGCC
CGAAGGAATAGAAGAAGAAGGTGGAGAGAGAGACAGAGACAGATCCATTCGATTAGTGAACGGATCTCGA
CGGTATCGGTTAACTTTTAAAAGAAAAGGGGGGATTGGGGGGTACAGTGCAGGGGAAAGAATAGTAGACA
TAATAGCAACAGACATACAAACTAAAGAATTACAAAAACAAATTACAAAAATTCAAAATTTTATCGACGC
GTAGGAACAGAGAAACAGGAGAATATGGGCCAAACAGGATATCTGTGGTAAGCAGTTCCTGCCCCGGCTC
AGGGCCAAGAACAGTTGGAACAGCAGAATATGGGCCAAACAGGATATCTGTGGTAAGCAGTTCCTGCCCC
GGCTCAGGGCCAAGAACAGATGGTCCCCAGATGCGGTCCCGCCCTCAGCAGTTTCTAGAGAACCATCAGA
TGTTTCCAGGGTGCCCCAAGGACCTGAAATGACCCTGTGCCTTATTTGAACTAACCAATCAGTTCGCTTC
TCGCTTCTGTTCGCGCGCTTCTGCTCCCCGAGCTCTATATAAGCAG
Features (pLannotate 1.2.2; 27 found; start..end, strand, type, name):
     85..3546    +  CDS            CARD11: CAR11_HUMAN - Also known as CARMA1 From Homo sapiens (Human).
   3610..4326    +  CDS            EGFP: EGFP is a basic (constitutively fluorescent) green fluorescent protein published in 1996, derived from Aequorea victoria. It is reported to be a rapidly-maturing weak dimer with moderate acid sensitivity.
   4343..4931    +  misc_feature   WPRE: woodchuck hepatitis virus posttranscriptional regulatory element
   4948..5016    +  CDS            nef (fragment): NEF_HV1Z2 - Experimental evidence at protein level: Swiss-Prot protein existence level 1. Extracellular Nef protein targets CD4(+) T-lymphocytes for apoptosis by interacting with CXCR4 surface receptors. From Human immunodeficiency virus type 1 group M subtype D (isolate Z2/CDC-Z34) (HIV-1).
   5018..5251    +  LTR            3' LTR (ΔU3): self-inactivating 3' long terminal repeat (LTR) from HIV-1
   5323..5444    +  polyA_signal   SV40 poly(A) signal: SV40 polyadenylation signal
   5484..5619    +  rep_origin     SV40 ori: SV40 origin of replication
   5640..5658    -  promoter       T7 promoter: promoter for bacteriophage T7 RNA polymerase
   5666..5821    +  CDS            lacZα (fragment): LacZα fragment of β-galactosidase; lacZ fragment
   5826..6254    +  rep_origin     f1 ori (sequence partly withheld): f1 bacteriophage origin of replication; arrow indicates direction of (+) strand synthesis
   6307..6411    +  promoter       AmpR promoter: bla
   6412..7272    +  CDS            AmpR: β-lactamase; bla; confers resistance to ampicillin, carbenicillin, and related antibiotics
   7443..8031    +  rep_origin     ori: high-copy-number ColE1/pMB1/pBR322/pUC origin of replication
   8214..8306    +  CDS            lacI (fragment): lac repressor; lacI; The lac repressor binds to the lac operator to inhibit transcription in E. coli. This inhibition can be relieved by adding lactose or isopropyl-β-D-thiogalactopyranoside (IPTG).
   8319..8340    +  protein_bind   CAP binding site: CAP binding activates transcription in the presence of cAMP. E. coli catabolite activator protein
   8355..8385    +  promoter       lac promoter: promoter for the E. coli lac operon
   8389..8411    +  protein_bind   lac operator (fragment): The lac repressor binds to the lac operator to inhibit transcription in E. coli. This inhibition can be relieved by adding lactose or isopropyl-β-D-thiogalactopyranoside (IPTG). lac repressor encoded by lacI
   8454..8472    +  promoter       T3 promoter: promoter for bacteriophage T3 RNA polymerase
   8500..8726    +  promoter       RSV promoter: Rous sarcoma virus enhancer/promoter
   8727..8907    +  LTR            5' LTR (truncated): truncated 5' long terminal repeat (LTR) from HIV-1
   8954..9079    +  misc_feature   HIV-1 Ψ: packaging signal of human immunodeficiency virus type 1
   9063..9401    +  CDS            HIV-1 gag (fragment): gag protein from human immunodeficiency virus 1; gag
   9571..9804    +  misc_feature   RRE: The Rev response element (RRE) of HIV-1 allows for Rev-dependent mRNA export from the nucleus to the cytoplasm.
  10181..10281   +  CDS            Rev (fragment): human immunodeficiency virus 1 (HIV-1) Rev protein; rev; enhances nuclear export of unspliced and incompletely spliced viral mRNAs
  10300..10417   +  misc_feature   cPPT/CTS: central polypurine tract and central termination sequence of HIV-1
  10446..10740   +  LTR            LTR (fragment): long terminal repeat from Moloney murine leukemia virus
  10740..33      +  promoter       TRE3GV promoter (fragment) (across the origin): 3rd-generation Tet-responsive promoter that can be activated by binding of Tet-On® 3G, optimized for retroviral and lentiviral vectors
