[The description below was written by a language model from this plasmid's Addgene catalogue record and pLannotate feature annotations shown in this document.]
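Description:
pRRL-MND-hCard11 K69R-T2A-GFP is a third-generation, self-inactivating lentiviral transfer plasmid built on the pRRL backbone for expressing a human CARD11 (CARMA1) variant carrying the K69R substitution in its CARD domain. In bacteria it is maintained through a high-copy ColE1/pUC-type origin and selected with ampicillin via the β-lactamase gene. An f1 origin, an SV40 origin and remnants of lac and T7/T3 cloning-vector sequences are also present in the backbone. The viral genome is transcribed in packaging cells from a chimeric RSV promoter fused to a truncated HIV-1 5' LTR, which makes production Tat-independent. It carries the Ψ packaging signal with a partial gag sequence, the Rev response element for nuclear export of full-length RNA, and the cPPT/CTS element. The 3' LTR has a U3 deletion, so the integrated provirus lacks LTR promoter activity. An SV40 polyadenylation signal follows it.

Within the provirus, expression is driven by the internal MND promoter, a modified murine retroviral LTR-derived promoter. The automated annotation does not label it as MND but picks it up as a Moloney murine leukemia virus LTR fragment plus a short partial match to a TRE3GV promoter directly upstream of the coding region. The CARD11 open reading frame is followed by EGFP. According to the construct name the two are joined by a T2A self-cleaving peptide, which fits the short unannotated gap between them, so both proteins arise from one transcript and green fluorescence marks transduced cells. A WPRE downstream enhances transcript stability and expression. The record gives the purpose as expression of the K69R CARD domain variant, and the associated publication concerns multiplexed functional assessment of CARD11 genetic variants.
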