Addgene plasmid #163782: pRRL-MND-hCard11 K69R-T2A-GFP
Purpose: Expression of K69R CARD domain variant
Depositing lab: Richard James. Depositing organization: Seattle Children's Hospital and Research Institute. Publication: Multiplexed Functional Assessment of Genetic Variants in CARD11. Meitlis I, Allenspach EJ, Bauman BM, Phan IQ, Dabbah G, Schmitt EG, Camp ND, Torgerson TR, Nickerson DA, Bamshad MJ, Hagin D, Luthers CR, Stinson JR, Gray J, Lundgren I, Church JA, Butte MJ, Jordan MB, Aceves SS, Schwartz DM, Milner JD, Schuval S, Skoda-Smith S, Cooper MA, Starita LM, Rawlings DJ, Snow AL, James RG. Am J Hum Genet. 2020 Nov 12. pii: S0002-9297(20)30373-6. doi: 10.1016/j.ajhg.2020.10.015. PubMed 33202260.
Backbone
  Vector backbone: PRRL
  Vector type: Lentiviral
Growth in bacteria
  Bacterial resistance: Ampicillin, 100 μg/mL
  Growth temperature: 37°C
  Growth strain: NEB Stable
  Copy number: High Copy
Gene/Insert
  Gene/Insert name: CARD11
  Species: H. sapiens (human)
  Mutation: K69R
  Entrez Gene: CARD11 (a.k.a. BENTA, BIMP3, CARMA1, IMD11, IMD11A, PPBL)
  Promoter: MND
  Cloning method: Gibson Cloning
Terms and licenses: Academic/Nonprofit Terms; Industry Terms: Not Available to Industry
How to cite: pRRL-MND-hCard11 K69R-T2A-GFP was a gift from Richard James (Addgene plasmid # 163782 ; http://n2t.net/addgene:163782 ; RRID:Addgene_163782)
